>Addgene plasmid #129958 | pRDAX-311 C-Tag Venus173/155[2] L32 FKBP mCherry | depositor full sequence | sequence record 249336 | Full Sequence
GCCTGCCTCCAGGCCTCAATATTGGCCATTAGCCATATTATTCATTGGTTATATAGCATAAATCAATATT
GGCTATTGGCCATTGCATACGTTGTATCTATATCATAATATGTACATTTATATTGGCTCATGTCCAATAT
GACCGCCATGTTGGCATTGATTATTGACTAGTTATTAATAGTAATCAATTACGGGGTCATTAGTTCATAG
CCCATATATGGAGTTCCGCGTTACATAACTTACGGTAAATGGCCCGCCTGGCTGACCGCCCAACGACCCC
CGCCCATTGACGTCAATAATGACGTATGTTCCCATAGTAACGCCAATAGGGACTTTCCATTGACGTCAAT
GGGTGGAGTATTTACGGTAAACTGCCCACTTGGCAGTACATCAAGTGTATCATATGCCAAGTCCGCCCCC
TATTGACGTCAATGACGGTAAATGGCCCGCCTGGCATTATGCCCAGTACATGACCTTACGGGACTTTCCT
ACTTGGCAGTACATCTACGTATTAGTCATCGCTATTACCATGGTGATGCGGTTTTGGCAGTACACCAATG
GGCGTGGATAGCGGTTTGACTCACGGGGATTTCCAAGTCTCCACCCCATTGACGTCAATGGGAGTTTGTT
TTGGCACCAAAATCAACGGGACTTTCCAAAATGTCGTAATAACCCCGCCCCGTTGACGCAAATGGGCGGT
AGGCGTGTACGGTGGGAGGTCTATATAAGCAGAGCTCGTTTAGTGAACCGTCAGATCACTAGAAGCTTTA
TTGCGGTAGTTTATCACAGTTAAATTGCTAACGCAGTCAGTGCTTCTGACACAACAGTCTCGAACTTAAG
CTGCAGAAGTTGGTCGTGAGGCACTGGGCAGGTAAGTATCAAGGTTACAAGACAGGTTTAAGGAGACCAA
TAGAAACTGGGCTTGTCGAGACAGAGAAGACTCTTGCGTTTCTGATAGGCACCTATTGGTCTTACTGACA
TCCACTTTGCCTTTCTCTCCACAGGTGTCCACTCCCAGGCCACCATGGGAGTGCAGGTGGAAACCATCTC
CCCAGGAGACGGGCGCACCTTCCCCAAGCGCGGCCAGACCTGCGTGGTGCACTACACCGGGATGCTTGAA
GATGGAAAGAAATTTGATTCCTCCCGGGACAGAAACAAGCCCTTTAAGTTTATGCTAGGCAAGCAGGAGG
TGATCCGAGGCTGGGAAGAAGGGGTTGCCCAGATGAGTGTGGGTCAGAGAGCCAAACTGACTATATCTCC
AGATTATGCCTATGGTGCCACTGGGCACCCAGGCATCATCCCACCACATGCCACTCTCGTCTTCGATGTG
GAGCTTCTAAAACTGGAAGACGTGGGTGGCGGAGGGAGCGAAGGCGGCGGATCCGGAGGGCCTGGCTCTG
GCGGAGAGGGGAGCGCTGGAGGCGGGTCAGCCGGTGGTGGCAGTGATAAGCAGAAGAATGGGATTAAGGC
GAACTTCAAGATCCGACACAACATCGAGGATGGTGGGGTCCAGCTTGCCGACCATTATCAGCAGAACACA
CCCATTGGGGATGGACCAGTCCTGTTGCCGGATAACCACTACCTCAGTTACCAGAGCAAACTGTCCAAAG
ATCCCAATGAGAAGAGGGACCATATGGTACTGCTCGAATTCGTGACTGCAGCAGGCATTACCCTTGGGAT
GGATGAACTTTATAAGTAAGAATTCAGATCCGCCCCTCTCCCTCCCCCCCCCCTAACGTTACTGGCCGAA
GCCGCTTGGAATAAGGCCGGTGTGCGTTTGTCTATATGTTATTTTCCACCATATTGCCGTCTTTTGGCAA
TGTGAGGGCCCGGAAACCTGGCCCTGTCTTCTTGACGAGCATTCCTAGGGGTCTTTCCCCTCTCGCCAAA
GGAATGCAAGGTCTGTTGAATGTCGTGAAGGAAGCAGTTCCTCTGGTAGCTTCTTGAAGACAAACAACGT
CTGTAGCGACCCTTTGCAGGCAGCGGAACCCCCCACCTGGCGACAGGTGCCTCTGCGGCCAAAAGCCACG
TGTATAAGATACACCTGCAAAGGCGGCACAACCCCAGTGCCACGTTGTGAGTTGGATAGTTGTGGAAAGA
GTCAAATGGCTCTCCTCAAGCGTATTCAACAAGGGGCTGAAGGATGCCCAGAAGGTACCCCATTGTATGG
GATCTGATCTGGGGCCTCGGTACACATGCTTTACATGTGTTTAGTCGAGGTTAAAAAAACGTCTAGGCCC
CCCGAACCACGGGGACGTGGTTTTCCTTTGAAAAACACGATGATAATATGGCCACAACCATGGTGAGCAA
GGGCGAGGAGGATAACATGGCCATCATCAAGGAGTTCATGCGCTTCAAGGTGCACATGGAGGGCTCCGTG
AACGGCCACGAGTTCGAGATCGAGGGCGAGGGCGAGGGCCGCCCCTACGAGGGCACCCAGACCGCCAAGC
TGAAGGTGACCAAGGGTGGCCCCCTGCCCTTCGCCTGGGACATCCTGTCCCCTCAGTTCATGTACGGCTC
CAAGGCCTACGTGAAGCACCCCGCCGACATCCCCGACTACTTGAAGCTGTCCTTCCCCGAGGGCTTCAAG
TGGGAGCGCGTGATGAACTTCGAGGACGGCGGCGTGGTGACCGTGACCCAGGACTCCTCCCTGCAGGACG
GCGAGTTCATCTACAAGGTGAAGCTGCGCGGCACCAACTTCCCCTCCGACGGCCCCGTAATGCAGAAGAA
GACCATGGGCTGGGAGGCCTCCTCCGAGCGGATGTACCCCGAGGACGGCGCCCTGAAGGGCGAGATCAAG
CAGAGGCTGAAGCTGAAGGACGGCGGCCACTACGACGCTGAGGTCAAGACCACCTACAAGGCCAAGAAGC
CCGTGCAGCTGCCCGGCGCCTACAACGTCAACATCAAGTTGGACATCACCTCCCACAACGAGGACTACAC
CATCGTGGAACAGTACGAACGCGCCGAGGGCCGCCACTCCACCGGCGGCATGGACGAGCTGTACAAGTAA
ACCGGTGCTCGAGGTACCGATGAATAGCTAAGGTCGAGGCCGCAGGTAAGTATCAAGGTTACAAGACAGG
TTTAAGGAGACCAATAGAAACTGGGCTTGTCGAGACAGAGAAGACTCTTGCGTTTCTGATAGGCACCTAT
TGGTCTTACTGACATCCACTTTGCCTTTCTCTCCACAGGTGTCGACAATCAACCTCTGGATTACAAAATT
TGTGAAAGATTGACTGGTATTCTTAACTATGTTGCTCCTTTTACGCTATGTGGATACGCTGCTTTAATGC
CTTTGTATCATGCTATTGCTTCCCGTATGGCTTTCATTTTCTCCTCCTTGTATAAATCCTGGTTGCTGTC
TCTTTATGAGGAGTTGTGGCCCGTTGTCAGGCAACGTGGCGTGGTGTGCACTGTGTTTGCTGACGCAACC
CCCACTGGTTGGGGCATTGCCACCACCTGTCAGCTCCTTTCCGGGACTTTCGCTTTCCCCCTCCCTATTG
CCACGGCGGAACTCATCGCCGCCTGCCTTGCCCGCTGCTGGACAGGGGCTCGGCTGTTGGGCACTGACAA
TTCCGTGGTGTTGTCGGGGAAGCTGACGTCCTTTCCATGGCTGCTCGCCTGTGTTGCCACCTGGATTCTG
CGCGGGACGTCCTTCTGCTACGTCCCTTCGGCCCTCAATCCAGCGGACCTTCCTTCCCGCGGCCTGCTGC
CGGCTCTGCGGCCTCTTCCGCGTCTTCGCCTTCGCCCTCAGACGAGTCGGATCTCCCTTTGGGCCGCCTC
CCCGCCTGGAATTCGAGCTCGGTACGATCAGCCTCGACTGTGCCTTCTAGTTGCCAGCCATCTGTTGTTT
GCCCCTCCCCCGTGCCTTCCTTGACCCTGGAAGGTGCCACTCCCACTGTCCTTTCCTAATAAAATGAGGA
AATTGCATCGCATTGTCTGAGTAGGTGTCATTCTATTCTGGGGGGTGGGGTGGGGCAGGACAGCAAGGGG
GAGGATTGGGAAGACAATAGCCCAGCTTTTGTTCCCTTTAGTGAGGGTTAATTGCGCGCTTGGCGTAATC
ATGGTCATAGCTGTTTCCTGTGTGAAATTGTTATCCGCTAATTCACTCCTCAGGTGCAGGCTGCCTATCA
GAAGGTGGTGGCTGGTGTGGCCAATGCCCTGGCTCACAAATACCACTGAGATCTTTTTCCCTCTGCCAAA
AATTATGGGGACATCATGAAGCCCCTTGAGCATCTGACTTCTGGCTAATAAAGGAAATTTATTTTCATTG
CAATAGTGTGTTGGAATTTTTTGTGTCTCTCACTCGGAAGGACATATGGGAGGGCAAATCATTTAAAACA
TCAGAATGAGTATTTGGTTTAGAGTTTGGCAACATATGCCCATATGCTGGCTGCCATGAACAAAGGTTGG
CTATAAAGAGGTCATCAGTATATGAAACAGCCCCCTGCTGTCCATTCCTTATTCCATAGAAAAGCCTTGA
CTTGAGGTTAGATTTTTTTTATATTTTGTTTTGTGTTATTTTTTTCTTTAACATCCCTAAAATTTTCCTT
ACATGTTTTACTAGCCAGATTTTTCCTCCTCTCCTGACTACTCCCAGTCATAGCTGTCCCTCTTCTCTTA
TGGAGATCGGCCGGCCGCCGGCGTCGACGCGCGCGGCCGCGGCGCGCCGTTGCTGGCGTTTTTCCATAGG
CTCCGCCCCCCTGACGAGCATCACAAAAATCGACGCTCAAGTCAGAGGTGGCGAAACCCGACAGGACTAT
AAAGATACCAGGCGTTTCCCCCTGGAAGCTCCCTCGTGCGCTCTCCTGTTCCGACCCTGCCGCTTACCGG
ATACCTGTCCGCCTTTCTCCCTTCGGGAAGCGTGGCGCTTTCTCATAGCTCACGCTGTAGGTATCTCAGT
TCGGTGTAGGTCGTTCGCTCCAAGCTGGGCTGTGTGCACGAACCCCCCGTTCAGCCCGACCGCTGCGCCT
TATCCGGTAACTATCGTCTTGAGTCCAACCCGGTAAGACACGACTTATCGCCACTGGCAGCAGCCACTGG
TAACAGGATTAGCAGAGCGAGGTATGTAGGCGGTGCTACAGAGTTCTTGAAGTGGTGGCCTAACTACGGC
TACACTAGAAGAACAGTATTTGGTATCTGCGCTCTGCTGAAGCCAGTTACCTTCGGAAAAAGAGTTGGTA
GCTCTTGATCCGGCAAACAAACCACCGCTGGTAGCGGTGGTTTTTTTGTTTGCAAGCAGCAGATTACGCG
CAGAAAAAAAGGATCTCAAGAAGATCCTTTGATCTTTTCTACGGGGTCTGACGCTCAGTGGAACGAAAAC
TCACGTTAAGGGATTTTGGTCATGAGATTATCAAAAAGGATCTTCACCTAGATCCTTTTAAATTAAAAAT
GAAGTTTTAAATCAATCTAAAGTATATATGAGTAAACTTGGTCTGACAGTTACCAATGCTTAATCAGTGA
GGCACCTATCTCAGCGATCTGTCTATTTCGTTCATCCATAGTTGCCTGACTCCCCGTCGTGTAGATAACT
ACGATACGGGAGGGCTTACCATCTGGCCCCAGTGCTGCAATGATACCGCGAGACCCACGCTCACCGGCTC
CAGATTTATCAGCAATAAACCAGCCAGCCGGAAGGGCCGAGCGCAGAAGTGGTCCTGCAACTTTATCCGC
CTCCATCCAGTCTATTAATTGTTGCCGGGAAGCTAGAGTAAGTAGTTCGCCAGTTAATAGTTTGCGCAAC
GTTGTTGCCATTGCTACAGGCATCGTGGTGTCACGCTCGTCGTTTGGTATGGCTTCATTCAGCTCCGGTT
CCCAACGATCAAGGCGAGTTACATGATCCCCCATGTTGTGCAAAAAAGCGGTTAGCTCCTTCGGTCCTCC
GATCGTTGTCAGAAGTAAGTTGGCCGCAGTGTTATCACTCATGGTTATGGCAGCACTGCATAATTCTCTT
ACTGTCATGCCATCCGTAAGATGCTTTTCTGTGACTGGTGAGTACTCAACCAAGTCATTCTGAGAATAGT
GTATGCGGCGACCGAGTTGCTCTTGCCCGGCGTCAATACGGGATAATACCGCGCCACATAGCAGAACTTT
AAAAGTGCTCATCATTGGAAAACGTTCTTCGGGGCGAAAACTCTCAAGGATCTTACCGCTGTTGAGATCC
AGTTCGATGTAACCCACTCGTGCACCCAACTGATCTTCAGCATCTTTTACTTTCACCAGCGTTTCTGGGT
GAGCAAAAACAGGAAGGCAAAATGCCGCAAAAAAGGGAATAAGGGCGACACGGAAATGTTGAATACTCAT
ACTCTTCCTTTTTCAATATTATTGAAGCATTTATCAGGGTTATTGTCTCATGAGCGGATACATATTTGAA
TGTATTTAGAAAAATAAACAAATAGGGGTTCCGCGCACATTTCCCCGAAAAGTGCCACCTGACGTCTAAG
AAACCATTATTATCATGACATTAACCTATAAAAATAGGCGTATCACGAGGCCCTTTCGTCTACGCGCGCG
CCGGCGGCGCGCCGTCGACGGCCGGCCGCGGCCGC
Features (pLannotate 1.2.2; 17 found; start..end, strand, type, name):
    155..532     +  enhancer       CMV enhancer: human cytomegalovirus immediate early enhancer
    534..733     +  promoter       CMV promoter: human cytomegalovirus (CMV) immediate early promoter
    872..1004    +  intron         chimeric intron: chimera between introns from human β-globin and immunoglobulin heavy chain genes
   1025..1348    +  CDS            FKBP1A: FKB1A_HUMAN - Also known as FKBP1, FKBP12. Experimental evidence at protein level: Swiss-Prot protein existence level 1. Keeps in an inactive conformation TGFBR1, the TGF-beta type I serine/threonine kinase receptor, preventing TGF-beta receptor activation in absence of ligand. Recruits SMAD7 to ACVR1B which prevents the association of SMAD2 and SMAD3 with the activin receptor complex, thereby blocking the activin signal. May modulate the RYR1 calcium channel activity. PPIases accelerate the folding of proteins. It catalyzes the cis-trans isomerization of proline imidic peptide bonds in oligop
   1442..1696    +  CDS            mVenus (fragment): mVenus is a basic (constitutively fluorescent) yellow fluorescent protein published in 2006, derived from Aequorea victoria. It is reported to be a rapidly-maturing monomer with moderate acid sensitivity.
   1713..2299    +  misc_feature   IRES2: internal ribosome entry site (IRES) of the encephalomyocarditis virus (EMCV)
   2300..3007    +  CDS            mCherry: mCherry is a basic (constitutively fluorescent) red fluorescent protein published in 2004, derived from Discosoma sp.. It is reported to be a very rapidly-maturing monomer with low acid sensitivity.
   3056..3188    +  intron         chimeric intron: chimera between introns from human β-globin and immunoglobulin heavy chain genes
   3197..3785    +  misc_feature   WPRE: woodchuck hepatitis virus posttranscriptional regulatory element
   3789..3805    +  misc_feature   MCS (fragment): pUC18/19 multiple cloning site
   3818..3929    +  polyA_signal   bGH poly(A) signal: bovine growth hormone polyadenylation signal
   4025..4043    -  promoter       T3 promoter: promoter for bacteriophage T3 RNA polymerase
   4102..4176    +  CDS            HBB (fragment): HBB_PONPY - Experimental evidence at transcript level: Swiss-Prot protein existence level 2. Involved in oxygen transport from the lung to the various peripheral tissues. From Pongo pygmaeus (Bornean orangutan).
   4247..4302    +  polyA_signal   β-globin poly(A) signal: rabbit β-globin polyadenylation signal (Gil and Proudfoot, 1987)
   4681..5269    -  rep_origin     ori: high-copy-number ColE1/pMB1/pBR322/pUC origin of replication
   5440..6300    -  CDS            AmpR: β-lactamase; bla; confers resistance to ampicillin, carbenicillin, and related antibiotics
   6301..6405    -  promoter       AmpR promoter: bla
