[The description below was written by a language model from this plasmid's Addgene catalogue record and pLannotate feature annotations shown in this document.]
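Description:
pRDAX-311 C-Tag Venus173/155[2] L32 FKBP mCherry is a custom-built mammalian expression plasmid of about 6.5 kb, designed as a protein–protein interaction assay vector for bimolecular or trimolecular fluorescence complementation (BiFC/TriFC). It is maintained in E. coli at high copy through a ColE1/pUC-type origin and selected with ampicillin via the β-lactamase gene and its native promoter.

Expression in mammalian cells is driven by the human CMV immediate-early enhancer and promoter, followed by a chimeric β-globin/immunoglobulin intron that promotes efficient processing of the transcript. The first open reading frame encodes FKBP (FKBP12/FKBP1A). The catalogue lists it as mouse, whereas the automated annotation matched it to the human protein, which may simply reflect the close similarity of the orthologues. FKBP is followed, after a gap consistent with the "L32" linker in the name, by a short fragment of mVenus, so the bait carries a C-terminal split-Venus tag. The name suggests a fragment defined by split points at residues 155 and 173, but the record does not spell this out. This fragment is non-fluorescent on its own and yields yellow fluorescence only when brought near complementary Venus fragments fused to interacting partners.

Downstream, an EMCV IRES directs cap-independent translation of mCherry from the same transcript, giving a constitutive red signal that marks transfected cells and can serve to normalise the complementation signal. The 3′ region contains a second chimeric intron, a WPRE to enhance transcript stability and expression, and a bGH polyadenylation signal. A further β-globin fragment with a rabbit β-globin poly(A) signal and a T3 promoter lie beyond it.
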