Addgene plasmid #129958: pRDAX-311 C-Tag Venus173/155[2] L32 FKBP mCherry
Purpose: PPI (BiFC/TriFC) assay vector
Depositing lab: Gary Lewin. Depositing organization: Max-Delbrueck-Centrum fuer Molekulare Medizin (MDC).
Backbone
  Vector backbone: custom built
  Vector type: Mammalian Expression
Growth in bacteria
  Bacterial resistance: Ampicillin, 100 μg/mL
  Growth temperature: 37°C
  Growth strain: DH5alpha
  Copy number: High Copy
Gene/Insert
  Gene/Insert name: FKBP
  Species: M. musculus (mouse)
  Cloning method: Restriction Enzyme; 5′ cloning site unknown (unknown if destroyed); 3′ cloning site unknown (unknown if destroyed)
Terms and licenses: Academic/Nonprofit Terms; Industry Terms: Not Available to Industry
How to cite: pRDAX-311 C-Tag Venus173/155[2] L32 FKBP mCherry was a gift from Gary Lewin (Addgene plasmid # 129958 ; http://n2t.net/addgene:129958 ; RRID:Addgene_129958)
